Addgene plasmid #76292: TGFBR3 gRNA (BRDN0001144841)
Purpose: 3rd generation lentiviral gRNA plasmid targeting human TGFBR3
Depositing lab: John Doench & David Root. Depositing organization: Broad Institute. Publication: Optimized sgRNA design to maximize activity and minimize off-target effects of CRISPR-Cas9. Doench JG, Fusi N, Sullender M, Hegde M, Vaimberg EW, Donovan KF, Smith I, Tothova Z, Wilen C, Orchard R, Virgin HW, Listgarten J, Root DE. Nat Biotechnol. 2016 Jan 18. doi: 10.1038/nbt.3437. PubMed 26780180.
Backbone
  Vector backbone: lentiGuide-Puro
  Backbone manufacturer: Zhang Lab (Addgene plasmid # 52963)
  Vector type: Mammalian Expression, Lentiviral, CRISPR
  Selectable markers: Puromycin
Growth in bacteria
  Bacterial resistance: Ampicillin, 100 μg/mL
  Growth temperature: 37°C
  Growth strain: DH5alpha
  Copy number: High Copy
Gene/Insert
  Gene/Insert name: TGFBR3 (alt names: TGFBR3; NM_001195683.1)
  gRNA/shRNA sequence: CCATCAAGGGCTGACCACCG
  Species: H. sapiens (human)
  Entrez Gene: TGFBR3 (a.k.a. BGCAN, betaglycan)
  Promoter: hU6
  Cloning method: Unknown
  Sequencing primers: 5′ U6-F; 3′ pS2-R
Terms and licenses: Academic/Nonprofit Terms; Industry Terms: Not Available to Industry
Depositor comments: The gRNA was designed to target the following Genbank reference sequence(s): NM_001195683.1,NM_001195684.1,NM_003243.4. Note that this plasmid does NOT contain Cas9. It should be used in conjunction with lentiCas9-Blast (Addgene #52962) or otherwise with cell lines already expressing Cas9. Browse the full kinome gRNA library at http://www.addgene.org/pooled-library/broadgpp-human-kinome/ or visit http://www.broadinstitute.org/rnai/public/ for detailed protocols and information.
How to cite: TGFBR3 gRNA (BRDN0001144841) was a gift from John Doench & David Root (Addgene plasmid # 76292 ; http://n2t.net/addgene:76292 ; RRID:Addgene_76292)
