[The description below was written by a language model from this plasmid's Addgene catalogue record and the feature table of its GenBank file.]
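Description:
TGFBR3 gRNA (BRDN0001144841) is a third-generation lentiviral CRISPR guide plasmid built on the lentiGuide-Puro backbone, an 8.3 kb circular construct that delivers a single guide RNA against human TGFBR3 (betaglycan). In bacteria it is maintained at high copy through a ColE1/pUC-type origin and selected with ampicillin via the beta-lactamase gene. An f1 origin and an SV40 origin are also annotated in the backbone, along with lac, T3 and T7 promoter remnants that have no evident role in the payload.

The lentiviral transfer cassette begins with an RSV promoter fused to a truncated HIV-1 5' LTR, which makes genomic RNA production Tat-independent. It continues through the Psi packaging signal, the Rev response element for nuclear export of the unspliced RNA, and a cPPT/CTS element, which aids nuclear import of the viral genome. It ends in a self-inactivating 3' LTR with a U3 deletion, followed by an SV40 polyadenylation signal. Within this cassette, the human U6 RNA polymerase III promoter drives the TGFBR3-specific spacer joined to the Streptococcus pyogenes Cas9 guide scaffold. A separate EF-1-alpha promoter, including its intron A, expresses puromycin N-acetyltransferase for selection of transduced mammalian cells, and a downstream WPRE enhances transcript expression.

The guide was designed against three TGFBR3 reference transcripts and belongs to a human kinome gRNA collection. The plasmid carries no Cas9, so it is meant to be paired with a separate Cas9 lentiviral vector or used in cells that already express Cas9, typically for knockout of TGFBR3. The cloning method is not recorded.
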