LOCUS       Exported 8323 bp ds-DNA circular SYN 13-MAY-2021
DEFINITION  3rd generation lentiviral gRNA plasmid targeting human TGFBR3.
ACCESSION   .
VERSION     .
KEYWORDS    TGFBR3 gRNA (BRDN0001144841)
SOURCE      synthetic DNA construct
  ORGANISM  synthetic DNA construct
REFERENCE   1 (bases 1 to 8323)
  AUTHORS   Doench JG, Fusi N, Sullender M, Hegde M, Vaimberg EW, Donovan KF,
            Smith I, Tothova Z, Wilen C, Orchard R, Virgin HW, Listgarten J,
            Root DE
  TITLE     Optimized sgRNA design to maximize activity and minimize off-target
            effects of CRISPR-Cas9.
  JOURNAL   Nat Biotechnol. 2016 Jan 18. doi: 10.1038/nbt.3437.
  PUBMED    26780180
REFERENCE   2 (bases 1 to 8323)
  AUTHORS   .
  TITLE     Direct Submission
  JOURNAL   Exported May 13, 2021 from SnapGene Server 1.1.58
            http://www.snapgene.com
FEATURES             Location/Qualifiers
     source          1..8323
                     /organism="synthetic DNA construct"
                     /mol_type="other DNA"
     promoter        87..1265
                     /label=EF-1-alpha promoter
                     /note="strong constitutive promoter for human elongation
                     factor EF-1-alpha"
     intron          318..1256
                     /label=EF-1-alpha intron A
                     /note="intron upstream of the start codon of human
                     EF-1-alpha"
     primer_bind     1213..1233
                     /label=EF1a-F
                     /note="Human elongation factor-1a promoter, forward primer"
     CDS             1278..1877
                     /codon_start=1
                     /gene="pac from Streptomyces alboniger"
                     /product="puromycin N-acetyltransferase"
                     /label=PuroR
                     /note="confers resistance to puromycin"
                     /translation="MTEYKPTVRLATRDDVPRAVRTLAAAFADYPATRHTVDPDRHIER
                     VTELQELFLTRVGLDIGKVWVADDGAAVAVWTTPESVEAGAVFAEIGPRMAELSGSRLA
                     AQQQMEGLLAPHRPKEPAWFLATVGVSPDHQGKGLGSAVVLPGVEAAERAGVPAFLETS
                     APRNLPFYERLGFTVTADVEVPEGPRTWCMTRKPGA"
     primer_bind     complement(1278..1297)
                     /label=Puro-R
                     /note="Puromycin resistance gene, reverse primer. Also
                     called puro-variant-R"
     primer_bind     1774..1794
                     /label=Puro-F
                     /note="Puromycin resistance gene, forward primer"
     misc_feature    1893..2481
                     /label=WPRE
                     /note="woodchuck hepatitis virus posttranscriptional
                     regulatory element"
     primer_bind     complement(1946..1966)
                     /label=WPRE-R
                     /note="WPRE, reverse primer"
     CDS             complement(2364..2375)
                     /codon_start=1
                     /product="Factor Xa recognition and cleavage site"
                     /label=Factor Xa site
                     /translation="IEGR"
     LTR             2553..2786
                     /label=3' LTR (Delta-U3)
                     /note="self-inactivating 3' long terminal repeat (LTR) from
                     HIV-1"
     polyA_signal    2864..2985
                     /label=SV40 poly(A) signal
                     /note="SV40 polyadenylation signal"
     primer_bind     complement(2901..2920)
                     /label=SV40pA-R
                     /note="SV40 polyA, reverse primer"
     primer_bind     2955..2974
                     /label=EBV-rev
                     /note="SV40 polyA terminator, reverse primer"
     rep_origin      3025..3160
                     /label=SV40 ori
                     /note="SV40 origin of replication"
     primer_bind     3087..3106
                     /label=SV40pro-F
                     /note="SV40 promoter/origin, forward primer"
     primer_bind     complement(3180..3199)
                     /label=T7
                     /note="T7 promoter, forward primer"
     promoter        complement(3181..3199)
                     /label=T7 promoter
                     /note="promoter for bacteriophage T7 RNA polymerase"
     primer_bind     complement(3209..3226)
                     /label=M13 Forward
                     /note="In lacZ gene. Also called M13-F20 or M13 (-21)
                     Forward"
     primer_bind     complement(3209..3225)
                     /label=M13 fwd
                     /note="common sequencing primer, one of multiple similar
                     variants"
     primer_bind     complement(3218..3240)
                     /label=M13/pUC Forward
                     /note="In lacZ gene"
     rep_origin      3367..3822
                     /direction=RIGHT
                     /label=f1 ori
                     /note="f1 bacteriophage origin of replication; arrow
                     indicates direction of (+) strand synthesis"
     primer_bind     complement(3454..3473)
                     /label=F1ori-R
                     /note="F1 origin, reverse primer"
     primer_bind     3664..3685
                     /label=F1ori-F
                     /note="F1 origin, forward primer"
     promoter        3848..3952
                     /gene="bla"
                     /label=AmpR promoter
     CDS             3953..4813
                     /codon_start=1
                     /gene="bla"
                     /product="beta-lactamase"
                     /label=AmpR
                     /note="confers resistance to ampicillin, carbenicillin, and
                     related antibiotics"
                     /translation="MSIQHFRVALIPFFAAFCLPVFAHPETLVKVKDAEDQLGARVGYI
                     ELDLNSGKILESFRPEERFPMMSTFKVLLCGAVLSRIDAGQEQLGRRIHYSQNDLVEYS
                     PVTEKHLTDGMTVRELCSAAITMSDNTAANLLLTTIGGPKELTAFLHNMGDHVTRLDRW
                     EPELNEAIPNDERDTTMPVAMATTLRKLLTGELLTLASRQQLIDWMEADKVAGPLLRSA
                     LPAGWFIADKSGAGERGSRGIIAALGPDGKPSRIVVIYTTGSQATMDERNRQIAEIGAS
                     LIKHW"
     primer_bind     complement(4171..4190)
                     /label=Amp-R
                     /note="Ampicillin resistance gene, reverse primer"
     rep_origin      4984..5572
                     /direction=RIGHT
                     /label=ori
                     /note="high-copy-number ColE1/pMB1/pBR322/pUC origin of
                     replication"
     primer_bind     5473..5492
                     /label=pBR322ori-F
                     /note="pBR322 origin, forward primer"
     primer_bind     5726..5743
                     /label=L4440
                     /note="L4440 vector, forward primer"
     protein_bind    5860..5881
                     /label=CAP binding site
                     /bound_moiety="E. coli catabolite activator protein"
                     /note="CAP binding activates transcription in the presence
                     of cAMP."
     promoter        5896..5926
                     /label=lac promoter
                     /note="promoter for the E. coli lac operon"
     protein_bind    5934..5950
                     /label=lac operator
                     /bound_moiety="lac repressor encoded by lacI"
                     /note="The lac repressor binds to the lac operator to
                     inhibit transcription in E. coli. This inhibition can be
                     relieved by adding lactose or
                     isopropyl-beta-D-thiogalactopyranoside (IPTG)."
     primer_bind     5939..5961
                     /label=M13/pUC Reverse
                     /note="In lacZ gene"
     primer_bind     5958..5974
                     /label=M13 rev
                     /note="common sequencing primer, one of multiple similar
                     variants"
     primer_bind     5958..5974
                     /label=M13 Reverse
                     /note="In lacZ gene. Also called M13-rev"
     primer_bind     5993..6013
                     /label=T3
                     /note="T3 promoter, forward primer"
     promoter        5995..6013
                     /label=T3 promoter
                     /note="promoter for bacteriophage T3 RNA polymerase"
     promoter        6041..6267
                     /label=RSV promoter
                     /note="Rous sarcoma virus enhancer/promoter"
     LTR             6268..6448
                     /label=5' LTR (truncated)
                     /note="truncated 5' long terminal repeat (LTR) from HIV-1"
     misc_feature    6495..6620
                     /label=HIV-1 Psi
                     /note="packaging signal of human immunodeficiency virus
                     type 1"
     misc_feature    7113..7346
                     /label=RRE
                     /note="The Rev response element (RRE) of HIV-1 allows for
                     Rev-dependent mRNA export from the nucleus to the
                     cytoplasm."
     CDS             7531..7575
                     /codon_start=1
                     /product="antigenic peptide corresponding to amino acids
                     655 to 669 of the HIV envelope protein gp41 (Lutje Hulsik
                     et al., 2013)"
                     /label=gp41 peptide
                     /note="recognized by the 2H10 single-chain llama nanobody"
                     /translation="KNEQELLELDKWASL"
     promoter        7753..7993
                     /label=U6 promoter
                     /note="RNA polymerase III promoter for human U6 snRNA"
     primer_bind     7753..7773
                     /label=hU6-F
                     /note="Human U6 promoter, forward primer"
     primer_bind     7924..7943
                     /label=LKO.1 5'
                     /note="Human U6 promoter, forward primer"
     misc_RNA        8023..8098
                     /label=gRNA scaffold
                     /note="guide RNA scaffold for the Streptococcus pyogenes
                     CRISPR/Cas9 system"
     misc_feature    8154..8271
                     /label=cPPT/CTS
                     /note="central polypurine tract and central termination
                     sequence of HIV-1"
ORIGIN
        1 cccgggtgca aagatggata aagttttaaa cagagaggaa tctttgcagc taatggacct
       61 tctaggtctt gaaaggagtg ggaattggct ccggtgcccg tcagtgggca gagcgcacat
      121 cgcccacagt ccccgagaag ttggggggag gggtcggcaa ttgatccggt gcctagagaa
      181 ggtggcgcgg ggtaaactgg gaaagtgatg tcgtgtactg gctccgcctt tttcccgagg
      241 gtgggggaga accgtatata agtgcagtag tcgccgtgaa cgttcttttt cgcaacgggt
      301 ttgccgccag aacacaggta agtgccgtgt gtggttcccg cgggcctggc ctctttacgg
      361 gttatggccc ttgcgtgcct tgaattactt ccacctggct gcagtacgtg attcttgatc
      421 ccgagcttcg ggttggaagt gggtgggaga gttcgaggcc ttgcgcttaa ggagcccctt
      481 cgcctcgtgc ttgagttgag gcctggcctg ggcgctgggg ccgccgcgtg cgaatctggt
      541 ggcaccttcg cgcctgtctc gctgctttcg ataagtctct agccatttaa aatttttgat
      601 gacctgctgc gacgcttttt ttctggcaag atagtcttgt aaatgcgggc caagatctgc
      661 acactggtat ttcggttttt ggggccgcgg gcggcgacgg ggcccgtgcg tcccagcgca
      721 catgttcggc gaggcggggc ctgcgagcgc ggccaccgag aatcggacgg gggtagtctc
      781 aagctggccg gcctgctctg gtgcctggcc tcgcgccgcc gtgtatcgcc ccgccctggg
      841 cggcaaggct ggcccggtcg gcaccagttg cgtgagcgga aagatggccg cttcccggcc
      901 ctgctgcagg gagctcaaaa tggaggacgc ggcgctcggg agagcgggcg ggtgagtcac
      961 ccacacaaag gaaaagggcc tttccgtcct cagccgtcgc ttcatgtgac tccacggagt
     1021 accgggcgcc gtccaggcac ctcgattagt tctcgagctt ttggagtacg tcgtctttag
     1081 gttgggggga ggggttttat gcgatggagt ttccccacac tgagtgggtg gagactgaag
     1141 ttaggccagc ttggcacttg atgtaattct ccttggaatt tgcccttttt gagtttggat
     1201 cttggttcat tctcaagcct cagacagtgg ttcaaagttt ttttcttcca tttcaggtgt
     1261 cgtgacgtac ggccaccatg accgagtaca agcccacggt gcgcctcgcc acccgcgacg
     1321 acgtccccag ggccgtacgc accctcgccg ccgcgttcgc cgactacccc gccacgcgcc
     1381 acaccgtcga tccggaccgc cacatcgagc gggtcaccga gctgcaagaa ctcttcctca
     1441 cgcgcgtcgg gctcgacatc ggcaaggtgt gggtcgcgga cgacggcgcc gccgtggcgg
     1501 tctggaccac gccggagagc gtcgaagcgg gggcggtgtt cgccgagatc ggcccgcgca
     1561 tggccgagtt gagcggttcc cggctggccg cgcagcaaca gatggaaggc ctcctggcgc
     1621 cgcaccggcc caaggagccc gcgtggttcc tggccaccgt cggagtctcg cccgaccacc
     1681 agggcaaggg tctgggcagc gccgtcgtgc tccccggagt ggaggcggcc gagcgcgccg
     1741 gggtgcccgc cttcctggag acctccgcgc cccgcaacct ccccttctac gagcggctcg
     1801 gcttcaccgt caccgccgac gtcgaggtgc ccgaaggacc gcgcacctgg tgcatgaccc
     1861 gcaagcccgg tgcctgaacg cgttaagtcg acaatcaacc tctggattac aaaatttgtg
     1921 aaagattgac tggtattctt aactatgttg ctccttttac gctatgtgga tacgctgctt
     1981 taatgccttt gtatcatgct attgcttccc gtatggcttt cattttctcc tccttgtata
     2041 aatcctggtt gctgtctctt tatgaggagt tgtggcccgt tgtcaggcaa cgtggcgtgg
     2101 tgtgcactgt gtttgctgac gcaaccccca ctggttgggg cattgccacc acctgtcagc
     2161 tcctttccgg gactttcgct ttccccctcc ctattgccac ggcggaactc atcgccgcct
     2221 gccttgcccg ctgctggaca ggggctcggc tgttgggcac tgacaattcc gtggtgttgt
     2281 cggggaaatc atcgtccttt ccttggctgc tcgcctgtgt tgccacctgg attctgcgcg
     2341 ggacgtcctt ctgctacgtc ccttcggccc tcaatccagc ggaccttcct tcccgcggcc
     2401 tgctgccggc tctgcggcct cttccgcgtc ttcgccttcg ccctcagacg agtcggatct
     2461 ccctttgggc cgcctccccg cgtcgacttt aagaccaatg acttacaagg cagctgtaga
     2521 tcttagccac tttttaaaag aaaagggggg actggaaggg ctaattcact cccaacgaag
     2581 acaagatctg ctttttgctt gtactgggtc tctctggtta gaccagatct gagcctggga
     2641 gctctctggc taactaggga acccactgct taagcctcaa taaagcttgc cttgagtgct
     2701 tcaagtagtg tgtgcccgtc tgttgtgtga ctctggtaac tagagatccc tcagaccctt
     2761 ttagtcagtg tggaaaatct ctagcagtac gtatagtagt tcatgtcatc ttattattca
     2821 gtatttataa cttgcaaaga aatgaatatc agagagtgag aggaacttgt ttattgcagc
     2881 ttataatggt tacaaataaa gcaatagcat cacaaatttc acaaataaag catttttttc
     2941 actgcattct agttgtggtt tgtccaaact catcaatgta tcttatcatg tctggctcta
     3001 gctatcccgc ccctaactcc gcccatcccg cccctaactc cgcccagttc cgcccattct
     3061 ccgccccatg gctgactaat tttttttatt tatgcagagg ccgaggccgc ctcggcctct
     3121 gagctattcc agaagtagtg aggaggcttt tttggaggcc tagggacgta cccaattcgc
     3181 cctatagtga gtcgtattac gcgcgctcac tggccgtcgt tttacaacgt cgtgactggg
     3241 aaaaccctgg cgttacccaa cttaatcgcc ttgcagcaca tccccctttc gccagctggc
     3301 gtaatagcga agaggcccgc accgatcgcc cttcccaaca gttgcgcagc ctgaatggcg
     3361 aatgggnnnn nnnnnnnnnn nnnnnnnnnn nnnnnnnnnn nnnnnnnnnn nnnnnnnnnn
     3421 nnnnnnnnnn nnnnnnnnnn nnnnnnnnnn nnnnnnnnnn nnnnnnnnnn nnnnnnnnnn
     3481 nnnnnnnnnn cnnnnnnnnn nnnnnnnnnn nnnnnnnnnn nnnnnnnnnn nnnnnnnnnn
     3541 nnnnnnnnnn nnnnnnnnnn nnnnnnnnnn nnnnnnnnnn nnannnnnnn nnnnnnnnnn
     3601 nnnnnnnnnn nnnnnnnnnn nnnnnnnnnn nncctttgac gttggagtcc acgttcttta
     3661 atagtggact cttgttccaa actggaacaa cactcaaccc tatctcggtc tattcttttg
     3721 atttataagg gattttgccg atttcggcct attggttaaa aaatgagctg atttaacaaa
     3781 aatttaacgc gaattttaac aaaatattaa cgcttacaat ttaggtggca cttttcgggg
     3841 aaatgtgcgc ggaaccccta tttgtttatt tttctaaata cattcaaata tgtatccgct
     3901 catgagacaa taaccctgat aaatgcttca ataatattga aaaaggaaga gtatgagtat
     3961 tcaacatttc cgtgtcgccc ttattccctt ttttgcggca ttttgccttc ctgtttttgc
     4021 tcacccagaa acgctggtga aagtaaaaga tgctgaagat cagttgggtg cacgagtggg
     4081 ttacatcgaa ctggatctca acagcggtaa gatccttgag agttttcgcc ccgaagaacg
     4141 ttttccaatg atgagcactt ttaaagttct gctatgtggc gcggtattat cccgtattga
     4201 cgccgggcaa gagcaactcg gtcgccgcat acactattct cagaatgact tggttgagta
     4261 ctcaccagtc acagaaaagc atcttacgga tggcatgaca gtaagagaat tatgcagtgc
     4321 tgccataacc atgagtgata acactgcggc caacttactt ctgacaacga tcggaggacc
     4381 gaaggagcta accgcttttt tgcacaacat gggggatcat gtaactcgcc ttgatcgttg
     4441 ggaaccggag ctgaatgaag ccataccaaa cgacgagcgt gacaccacga tgcctgtagc
     4501 aatggcaaca acgttgcgca aactattaac tggcgaacta cttactctag cttcccggca
     4561 acaattaata gactggatgg aggcggataa agttgcagga ccacttctgc gctcggccct
     4621 tccggctggc tggtttattg ctgataaatc tggagccggt gagcgtgggt ctcgcggtat
     4681 cattgcagca ctggggccag atggtaagcc ctcccgtatc gtagttatct acacgacggg
     4741 gagtcaggca actatggatg aacgaaatag acagatcgct gagataggtg cctcactgat
     4801 taagcattgg taactgtcag accaagttta ctcatatata ctttagattg atttaaaact
     4861 tcatttttaa tttaaaagga tctaggtgaa gatccttttt gataatctca tgaccaaaat
     4921 cccttaacgt gagttttcgt tccactgagc gtcagacccc gtagaaaaga tcaaaggatc
     4981 ttcttgagat cctttttttc tgcgcgtaat ctgctgcttg caaacaaaaa aaccaccgct
     5041 accagcggtg gtttgtttgc cggatcaaga gctaccaact ctttttccga aggtaactgg
     5101 cttcagcaga gcgcagatac caaatactgt tcttctagtg tagccgtagt taggccacca
     5161 cttcaagaac tctgtagcac cgcctacata cctcgctctg ctaatcctgt taccagtggc
     5221 tgctgccagt ggcgataagt cgtgtcttac cgggttggac tcaagacgat agttaccgga
     5281 taaggcgcag cggtcgggct gaacgggggg ttcgtgcaca cagcccagct tggagcgaac
     5341 gacctacacc gaactgagat acctacagcg tgagctatga gaaagcgcca cgcttcccga
     5401 agggagaaag gcggacaggt atccggtaag cggcagggtc ggaacaggag agcgcacgag
     5461 ggagcttcca gggggaaacg cctggtatct ttatagtcct gtcgggtttc gccacctctg
     5521 acttgagcgt cgatttttgt gatgctcgtc aggggggcgg agcctatgga aaaacgccag
     5581 caacgcggcc tttttacggt tcctggcctt ttgctggcct tttgctcaca tgttctttcc
     5641 tgcgttatcc cctgattctg tggataaccg tattaccgcc tttgagtgag ctgataccgc
     5701 tcgccgcagc cgaacgaccg agcgcagcga gtcagtgagc gaggaagcgg aagagcgccc
     5761 aatacgcaaa ccgcctctcc ccgcgcgttg gccgattcat taatgcagct ggcacgacag
     5821 gtttcccgac tggaaagcgg gcagtgagcg caacgcaatt aatgtgagtt agctcactca
     5881 ttaggcaccc caggctttac actttatgct tccggctcgt atgttgtgtg gaattgtgag
     5941 cggataacaa tttcacacag gaaacagcta tgaccatgat tacgccaagc gcgcaattaa
     6001 ccctcactaa agggaacaaa agctggagct gcaagcttaa tgtagtctta tgcaatactc
     6061 ttgtagtctt gcaacatggt aacgatgagt tagcaacatg ccttacaagg agagaaaaag
     6121 caccgtgcat gccgattggt ggaagtaagg tggtacgatc gtgccttatt aggaaggcaa
     6181 cagacgggtc tgacatggat tggacgaacc actgaattgc cgcattgcag agatattgta
     6241 tttaagtgcc tagctcgata cataaacggg tctctctggt tagaccagat ctgagcctgg
     6301 gagctctctg gctaactagg gaacccactg cttaagcctc aataaagctt gccttgagtg
     6361 cttcaagtag tgtgtgcccg tctgttgtgt gactctggta actagagatc cctcagaccc
     6421 ttttagtcag tgtggaaaat ctctagcagt ggcgcccgaa cagggacttg aaagcgaaag
     6481 ggaaaccaga ggagctctct cgacgcagga ctcggcttgc tgaagcgcgc acggcaagag
     6541 gcgaggggcg gcgactggtg agtacgccaa aaattttgac tagcggaggc tagaaggaga
     6601 gagatgggtg cgagagcgtc agtattaagc gggggagaat tagatcgcga tgggaaaaaa
     6661 ttcggttaag gccaggggga aagaaaaaat ataaattaaa acatatagta tgggcaagca
     6721 gggagctaga acgattcgca gttaatcctg gcctgttaga aacatcagaa ggctgtagac
     6781 aaatactggg acagctacaa ccatcccttc agacaggatc agaagaactt agatcattat
     6841 ataatacagt agcaaccctc tattgtgtgc atcaaaggat agagataaaa gacaccaagg
     6901 aagctttaga caagatagag gaagagcaaa acaaaagtaa gaccaccgca cagcaagcgg
     6961 ccgctgatct tcagacctgg aggaggagat atgagggaca attggagaag tgaattatat
     7021 aaatataaag tagtaaaaat tgaaccatta ggagtagcac ccaccaaggc aaagagaaga
     7081 gtggtgcaga gagaaaaaag agcagtggga ataggagctt tgttccttgg gttcttggga
     7141 gcagcaggaa gcactatggg cgcagcgtca atgacgctga cggtacaggc cagacaatta
     7201 ttgtctggta tagtgcagca gcagaacaat ttgctgaggg ctattgaggc gcaacagcat
     7261 ctgttgcaac tcacagtctg gggcatcaag cagctccagg caagaatcct ggctgtggaa
     7321 agatacctaa aggatcaaca gctcctgggg atttggggtt gctctggaaa actcatttgc
     7381 accactgctg tgccttggaa tgctagttgg agtaataaat ctctggaaca gatttggaat
     7441 cacacgacct ggatggagtg ggacagagaa attaacaatt acacaagctt aatacactcc
     7501 ttaattgaag aatcgcaaaa ccagcaagaa aagaatgaac aagaattatt ggaattagat
     7561 aaatgggcaa gtttgtggaa ttggtttaac ataacaaatt ggctgtggta tataaaatta
     7621 ttcataatga tagtaggagg cttggtaggt ttaagaatag tttttgctgt actttctata
     7681 gtgaatagag ttaggcaggg atattcacca ttatcgtttc agacccacct cccaaccccg
     7741 aggggaccca gagagggcct atttcccatg attccttcat atttgcatat acgatacaag
     7801 gctgttagag agataattag aattaatttg actgtaaaca caaagatatt agtacaaaat
     7861 acgtgacgta gaaagtaata atttcttggg tagtttgcag ttttaaaatt atgttttaaa
     7921 atggactatc atatgcttac cgtaacttga aagtatttcg atttcttggc tttatatatc
     7981 ttgtggaaag gacgaaacac cgccatcaag ggctgaccac cggttttaga gctagaaata
     8041 gcaagttaaa ataaggctag tccgttatca acttgaaaaa gtggcaccga gtcggtgctt
     8101 ttttaagctt ggcgtaacta gatcttgaga caaatggcag tattcatcca caattttaaa
     8161 agaaaagggg ggattggggg gtacagtgca ggggaaagaa tagtagacat aatagcaaca
     8221 gacatacaaa ctaaagaatt acaaaaacaa attacaaaaa ttcaaaattt tcgggtttat
     8281 tacagggaca gcagagatcc actttggcgc cggctcgagg ggg
//
