>Addgene plasmid #76292 | TGFBR3 gRNA (BRDN0001144841) | depositor partial sequence | sequence record 143752 | Target Sequence
CCATCAAGGGCTGACCACCG
