>Addgene plasmid #76292 | TGFBR3 gRNA (BRDN0001144841) | addgene partial sequence | sequence record 185559 | hU6-F
GTAGAAAGTAATAATTTCTTGGGTAGTTTGCAGTTTTAAAATTATGTTTTAAAATGGACTATCATATGCT
TACCGTAACTTGAAAGTATTTCGATTTCTTGGCTTTATATATCTTGTGGAAAGGACGAAACACCGCCATC
AAGGGCTGACCACCGGTTTTAGAGCTAGAAATAGCAAGTTAAAATAAGGCTAGTCCGTTATCAACTTGAA
AAAGTGGCACCGAGTCGGTGCTTTTTTAAGCTTGGCGTAACTAGATCTTGAGACAAATGGCAGTATTCAT
CCACAATTTTAAAAGAAAAGGGGGGATTGGGGGGTACAGTGCAGGGGAAAGAATAGTAGACATAATAGCA
ACAGACATACAAACTAAAGAATTACAAAAACAAATTACAAAAATTCAAAATTTTCGGGTTTATTACAGGG
ACAGCAGAGATCCACTTTGGCGCCGGCTCGAGGGGGCCCGGGTGCAAAGATGGATAAAGTTTTAAACAGA
GAGGAATCTTTGCAGCTAATGGACCTTCTAGGTCTTGAAAGGAGTGGGAATTGGCTCCGGTGCCCGTCAG
TGGGCAGAGC
